>Addgene plasmid #34436 | KHBD00311 | depositor partial sequence | sequence record 41003 | KHBD00311 sequence 2274 bps
ATGCAGAACTGGGAGACGACAGCCACGACCAACTACGAGCAGCACAACGCCTGGTACAACAGCATGTTCG
CGGCAAATATCAAACAGGAGCCAGGTCATCATCTCGACGGGAATAGCGTGGCCAGCAGTCCGCGCCAATC
GCCCATTCCCTCGACCAATCACCTGGAACAGTTCCTCAAGCAGCAGCAGCAGCAGCTTCAGCAGCAACCC
ATGGATACCCTGTGCGCCATGACCCCATCACCCAGCCAAAACGATCAAAACAGCCTGCAGCATTACGATG
CTAACTTGCAGCAACAGTTGCTGCAGCAACAGCAGTACCAGCAGCATTTCCAGGCAGCCCAGCAGCAACA
TCATCACCATCACCATCTGATGGGTGGATTCAATCCGCTGACGCCACCTGGTCTGCCCAATCCCATGCAG
CACTTCTATGGCGGCAATCTGCGACCCAGTCCGCAGCCCACGCCCACATCTGCCTCCACAATTGCGCCCG
TTGCAGTTGCCACTGGCAGCAGCGAGAAGTTGCAGGCACTAACACCACCCATGGATGTCACACCGCCTAA
GTCGCCGGCCAAGTCGAGTCAGTCGAATATTGAGCCGGAGAAGGAGCACGATCAGATGTCGAACTCCAGC
GAGGACATGAAGTACATGGCCGAGTCCGAGGACGATGATACCAACATCCGGATGCCCATCTACAATTCGC
ACGGCAAGATGAAGAACTACAAGTGCAAGACCTGCGGCGTGGTGGCCATCACCAAGGTGGACTTCTGGGC
GCACACCCGCACCCACATGAAACCAGACAAGATCCTGCAGTGCCCGAAGTGCCCGTTCGTCACCGAGTTC
AAGCACCACTTGGAGTACCATATCCGGAAGCACAAGAACCAAAAGCCCTTCCAGTGCGACAAATGCAGCT
ACACGTGTGTCAACAAATCCATGCTAAACTCGCACCGCAAGTCGCACAGTTCTGTGTATCAGTACCGTTG
TGCGGATTGTGATTACGCCACCAAGTATTGCCACAGCTTCAAGCTGCATCTGCGCAAGTATGGTCACAAG
CCCGGCATGGTTTTGGACGAGGATGGCACCCCGAATCCCTCGTTGGTCATCGATGTTTACGGCACGCGTC
GTGGTCCGAAGAGCAAGAATGGTGGACCGATTGCCAGTGGAGGAAGTGGCAGCGGCAGCCGGAAGTCAAA
TGTTGCAGCTGTCGCTCCGCAGCAACAGCAATCTCAGCCAGCTCAGCCAGTCGCCACATCTCAGCTGAGT
GCCGCCCTGCAAGGATTCCCTCTGGTTCAAGGCAACTCCGCTCCTCCGGCGGCATCTCCAGTGCTCCCGC
TGCCCGCCTCTCCTGCCAAGAGTGTGGCCAGTGTGGAACAGACGCCCAGCTTGCCCAGTCCAGCCAATCT
TCTGCCTCCTCTGGCCAGCCTTCTGCAGCAGAACCGCAACATGGCCTTCTTCCCCTACTGGAACCTCAAT
CTCCAGATGCTGGCCGCCCAACAACAGGCCGCTGTCTTGGCCCAATTGTCGCCAAGAATGCGAGAGCAAC
TGCAGCAACAGAACCAGCAGCAGAGCGACAATGAGGAGGAGGAGCAGGACGATGAGTACGAGCGTAAGTC
AGTGGACTCTGCCATGGATCTGTCCCAAGGAACGCCAGTGAAGGAGGATGAGCAGCAGCAACAACCGCAG
CAGCCGCTGGCCATGAATCTCAAGGTGGAGGAGGAGGCCACGCCTCTGATGAGCAGCTCGAATGCCTCGA
GACGCAAGGGACGCGTCCTCAAGCTGGACACCCTGTTACAACTGCGATCGGAGGCCATGACATCTCCCGA
GCAACTGAAAGTACCCAGCACACCCATGCCAACTGCATCCTCGCCCATTGCCGGACGCAAACCCATGCCC
GAGGAGCACTGCTCGGGCACCAGTTCGGCAGATGAGTCGATGGAGACGGCCCATGTGCCGCAGGCCAATA
CCAGTGCCAGTTCGACGGCGTCCAGCTCGGGGAACAGCTCCAATGCCAGCAGCAATAGCAACGGCAACAG
CAGCAGCAATTCCAGCAGCAATGGAACCACCTCAGCGGTTGCAGCTCCTCCATCCGGAACTCCGGCGGCG
GCGGGTGCCATCTACGAGTGCAAGTACTGTGATATCTTCTTCAAGGACGCCGTGCTCTACACCATTCACA
TGGGCTACCACAGCTGCGACGATGTGTTCAAGTGCAACATGTGCGGCGAGAAGTGCGACGGACCCGTCGG
CCTCTTCGTTCACATGGCCAGGAATGCTCACTCC
