>Addgene plasmid #34436 | KHBD00311 | addgene partial sequence | sequence record 42200 | M13-Rev 5'-CAGGAAACAGCTATGACC-3'
GATTTTATTTTGACTGATAGTGACCTGTTCGTTGCAACAAATTGATAAGCAATGCTTTCTTATAATGCCA
ACTTTGTACAAGAAAGTTGGCAAGGAGTGAGCATTCCTGGCCATGTGAACGAAGAGGCCGACGGGTCCGT
CGCACTTCTCGCCGCACATGTTGCACTTGAACACATCGTCGCAGCTGTGGTAGCCCATGTGAATGGTGTA
GAGCACGGCGTCCTTGAAGAAGATATCACAGTACTTGCACTCGTAGATGGCACCCGCCGCCGCCGGAGTT
CCGGATGGAGGAGCTGCAACCGCTGAGGTGGTTCCATTGCTGCTGGAATTGCTGCTGCTGTTGCCGTTGC
TATTGCTGCTGGCATTGGAGCTGTTCCCCGAGCTGGACGCCGTCGAACTGGCACTGGTATTGGCCTGCGG
CACATGGGCCGTCTCCATCGACTCATCTGCCGAACTGGTGCCCGAGCAGTGCTCCTCGGGCATGGGTTTG
CGTCCGGCAATGGGCGAGGATGCAGTTGGCATGGGTGTGCTGGGTACTTTCAGTTGCTCGGGAGATGTCA
TGGCCTCCGATCGCAGTTGTAACAGGGTGTCCAGCTTGAGGACGCGTCCCTTGCGTCTCGAGGCATTCGA
GCTGCTCATCAGAGGCGTGGCCTCCTCCTCCACCTTGAGATTCATGGCCAGCGGCTGCTGCGGTTGTTGC
TGCTGCTCATCCTCCTTCACTGGCGTTCCTTGGGACAGAT
