[The description below was written by a language model from this plasmid's Addgene catalogue record.]
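Description:
KHBD00311 is a Gateway entry-type clone built in the pDONR221 donor backbone, carrying the open reading frame of the Drosophila melanogaster gene hunchback (hb, CG9786). The insert is listed at 2274 bp in a backbone of 2536 bp without insert. The plasmid is a high-copy bacterial construct selected with kanamycin. It serves as a storage and shuttle vector rather than an expression vector: the record lists no promoter driving the insert, and no feature table is provided, so individual backbone elements such as the origin of replication or the exact recombination sites are not documented here. In general, a gene recombined into a pDONR vector ends up flanked by attL sites, which allow transfer into attR-containing destination vectors by an LR reaction. M13 forward and reverse priming sites on either side of the insert are used for sequence verification.

According to the depositor, the ORFs in this collection were cloned open-ended, without a stop codon. This lets the hunchback coding sequence be moved into destination vectors that add C-terminal fusion partners as well as N-terminal ones, with the destination vector then supplying the translational stop. Hunchback is a well-known zinc-finger transcription factor of the gap gene class involved in early embryonic patterning. The associated publication describes automated protein-DNA interaction screening of Drosophila regulatory elements. This clone therefore appears to belong to a transcription factor ORF resource from which coding sequences can be shuttled into vectors for such interaction assays, although the record does not specify which destination vectors are used.
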