Addgene plasmid #34436: KHBD00311
Depositing lab: Bart Deplancke. Depositing organization: Swiss Federal Institute of Technology (EPFL). Publication: Automated protein-DNA interaction screening of Drosophila regulatory elements. Korneel Hens, Jean-Daniel Feuz, Alina Isakova, Antonina Lagovitina, Andreas Massouras, Julien Bryois, Patrick Callaerts, Susan E. Celniker, Bart Deplancke. Nat Methods. 2011 Oct 30;8(12):1065-70. 10.1038/nmeth.1763 PubMed 22037703.
Backbone
  Vector backbone: pDONR221
  Backbone manufacturer: Invitrogen
  Backbone size w/o insert (bp): 2536
  Vector type: Gateway Donor Vector
Growth in bacteria
  Bacterial resistance: Kanamycin, 50 μg/mL
  Growth temperature: 37°C
  Growth strain: DH5alpha
  Copy number: High Copy
Gene/Insert
  Gene/Insert name: CG9786 (alt names: FBgn0001180; hb; hunchback)
  Species: D. melanogaster (fly)
  Insert size (bp): 2274
  Entrez Gene: hb (a.k.a. Dmel_CG9786, CG9786, Dm-Hb, Dm-hb, Dmel\CG9786, HB, Hb, Hunchback, R-pbx, Rg-bx, Rg-pbx, hbHLH, l(3)85Ah)
  Cloning method: Gateway Cloning
  Sequencing primers: 5′ M13F; 3′ M13R
Terms and licenses: Academic/Nonprofit Terms; Industry Terms: Not Available to Industry
Depositor comments: Please note that the ORFs in this collection were cloned open-ended (without a stop codon).
How to cite: KHBD00311 was a gift from Bart Deplancke (Addgene plasmid # 34436 ; http://n2t.net/addgene:34436 ; RRID:Addgene_34436)
